Addgene plasmid #102248: pCBB
Purpose: Expresses RuBisCO from R. rubrum (cbbM), phosphoribulokinase (prkA) from S. elongatus and carbonic anhydrase (Rru_A2056) from R. rubrum (CA)
Depositing lab: Ron Milo. Publication: Sugar Synthesis from CO2 in Escherichia coli. Antonovsky N, Gleizer S, Noor E, Zohar Y, Herz E, Barenholz U, Zelcbuch L, Amram S, Wides A, Tepper N, Davidi D, Bar-On Y, Bareia T, Wernick DG, Shani I, Malitsky S, Jona G, Bar-Even A, Milo R. Cell. 2016 Jun 30;166(1):115-25. doi: 10.1016/j.cell.2016.05.064. Epub 2016 Jun 23. PubMed 27345370.
Backbone
  Vector backbone: pZA11MCS
  Backbone manufacturer: Expressys, Germany
  Backbone size w/o insert (bp): 4987
  Total vector size (bp): 8187
  Modifications to backbone: specified in the article
  Vector type: Bacterial Expression
Growth in bacteria
  Bacterial resistance: Chloramphenicol and Ampicillin, 25 & 100 μg/mL
  Growth temperature: 37°C
  Growth strain: DH5alpha
  Growth instructions: Upon transformation of the pCBB vector grow the cells in elevated CO2 atmosphere (>2% CO2) or alternatively add sodium bicarbonate to the growth media (final concertation 30 mM)
  Copy number: High Copy
Gene/Insert
  Gene/Insert name: cbbM, prkA, CA
  Species: Rhodospirillum rubrum ATCC 11170, Synechococcus elongatus PCC 7942
  Insert size (bp): 3200
  GenBank ID: ANI70198.1 ANI70199.1
  Promoter: tccctatcagtgatagagattgacatccctatcagtgatagagatactgagcacatcagcaggacgcactgacc
  Cloning method: Unknown
  Sequencing primers: 5′ AAAATAGGCGTATCACGAGG; 3′ TAGGTACATTGAGCAACTGA
Resource information
  A portion of this plasmid was derived from a plasmid made by: Prof. Michal Shapira, Prof. Ichiro Matsumura
Terms and licenses: Academic/Nonprofit Terms; Industry Terms: Not Available to Industry
Depositor comments: Synthetic ribosomal binding sites were used to achieve different levels of expression, as previously described (Zelcbuch et al., 2013).
How to cite: pCBB was a gift from Ron Milo (Addgene plasmid # 102248)
