[The description below was written by a language model from this plasmid's Addgene catalogue record and pLannotate feature annotations shown in this document.]
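Description:
pCBB is a bacterial expression plasmid built on the pZA11MCS backbone (Expressys) that equips Escherichia coli with the non-native enzymes needed for Calvin-Benson-Bassham-type carbon fixation. It replicates from a p15A origin, which is usually described as medium copy and compatible with ColE1-type plasmids, although the catalogue entry lists the plasmid as high copy. Selection uses two markers: a β-lactamase gene with its own promoter (ampicillin) and a cat gene with the cat promoter (chloramphenicol). Lambda t0 and rrnB T1 terminators insulate the transcription units.

The payload is a roughly 3.2 kb synthetic operon driven by the PLtetO-1 promoter, a phage lambda PL derivative carrying tet operator sites. It encodes, in order, cbbM (form II RuBisCO from Rhodospirillum rubrum), prkA (phosphoribulokinase from Synechococcus elongatus PCC 7942) and the R. rubrum carbonic anhydrase Rru_A2056. The automated annotation labels the last two reading frames by their closest Arabidopsis and E. coli homologues, but their positions match the catalogued genes. According to the depositor, synthetic ribosome binding sites of differing strength set the relative expression of each gene. Upstream, the tetR repressor gene is annotated as two fragments separated by an IS5 transposase (insH), suggesting that the repressor is interrupted by an insertion element; if so, the promoter would be expected to act constitutively, though the record does not say this.

The depositor sequence is 8,187 nt and the repository's sequencing result 8,162 nt, with the 25 nt difference falling in the PLtetO-1 region, which is annotated as only a fragment in the latter. The plasmid was used in work on sugar synthesis from CO2 in E. coli.
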