Features (pLannotate 1.2.2; 17 found; start..end, strand, type, name):
     58..113     -  rep_origin     RSF ori (fragment): Plasmids containing the RSF 1030 origin of replication can be propagated in E. coli cells that contain additional plasmids with compatible origins.
    201..746     -  rep_origin     p15A ori: Plasmids containing the medium-copy-number p15A origin of replication can be propagated in E. coli cells that contain a second plasmid with the ColE1 origin.
    860..954     -  terminator     lambda t0 terminator: transcription terminator from phage lambda
    994..1098    +  promoter       AmpR promoter: bla
   1099..1958    +  CDS            AmpR (fragment): β-lactamase; bla; confers resistance to ampicillin, carbenicillin, and related antibiotics
   1966..2350    +  CDS            TetR (fragment): tetracycline repressor TetR; tetR; TetR binds to the tetracycline operator tetO to inhibit transcription. This inhibition can be relieved by adding tetracycline or doxycycline.
   2352..2420    -  CDS            yghO (fragment) (sequence partly withheld): YGHO_ECOLI - Experimental evidence at transcript level: Swiss-Prot protein existence level 2. From Escherichia coli (strain K12).
   2419..3396    +  CDS            insH10 (sequence withheld): INH10_ECOLI - Protein inferred from homology: Swiss-Prot protein existence level 3. Involved in the transposition of the insertion sequence IS5. From Escherichia coli (strain K12).
   3546..3791    +  CDS            TetR (fragment): tetracycline repressor TetR; tetR from transposon Tn10; TetR binds to the tetracycline operator tetO to inhibit transcription. This inhibition can be relieved by adding tetracycline or doxycycline.
   3975..4048    +  promoter       PLtetO-1 promoter: modified phage lambda PL promoter with tet operator sites (Lutz and Bujard, 1997)
   4125..5522    +  CDS            cbbM (sequence withheld): RBL2_RHORU - Also known as cbbL2, rbpL. Experimental evidence at protein level: Swiss-Prot protein existence level 1. RuBisCO catalyzes two reactions: the carboxylation of D- ribulose 1,5-bisphosphate, the primary event in carbon dioxide fixation, as well as the oxidative fragmentation of the pentose substrate. Both reactions occur simultaneously and in competition at the same active site. From Rhodospirillum rubrum.
   5616..6575    +  CDS            KPPR_ARATH (fragment): Experimental evidence at protein level: Swiss-Prot protein existence level 1. From Arabidopsis thaliana (Mouse-ear cress).
   6665..7279    +  CDS            can (fragment): CAN_ECOLI - Also known as cynT2, yadF. Experimental evidence at protein level: Swiss-Prot protein existence level 1. From Escherichia coli (strain K12).
   7318..7415    +  promoter       cat promoter: promoter of the E. coli cat gene encoding chloramphenicol acetyltransferase
   7416..8072    +  CDS            cat: CAT_ECOLX - Experimental evidence at protein level: Swiss-Prot protein existence level 1. This enzyme is an effector of chloramphenicol resistance in bacteria. From Escherichia coli. This protein is used as a marker in many commonly used cloning vectors, such as pACYC184.
   8092..8109    -  misc_feature   MCS (fragment): pBluescript multiple cloning site
   8133..32      +  terminator     rrnB T1 terminator (across the origin): Escherichia coli rrnB; transcription terminator T1 from the E. coli rrnB gene
>Addgene plasmid #102248 | pCBB | depositor full sequence | sequence record 193192 | pCBB sequence 8187 bps
TGTCGGTGAACGCTCTCCTGAGTAGGACAAATCCGCCGCCCTAGACCTAGGGATATATTCCGCTTCCTCG
CTCACTGACTCGCTACGCTCGGTCGTTCGACTGCGGCGAGCGGAAATGGCTTACGAACGGGGCGGAGATT
TCCTGGAAGATGCCAGGAAGATACTTAACAGGGAAGTGAGAGGGCCGCGGCAAAGCCGTTTTTCCATAGG
CTCCGCCCCCCTGACAAGCATCACGAAATCTGACGCTCAAATCAGTGGTGGCGAAACCCGACAGGACTAT
AAAGATACCAGGCGTTTCCCCCTGGCGGCTCCCTCGTGCGCTCTCCTGTTCCTGCCTTTCGGTTTACCGG
TGTCATTCCGCTGTTATGGCCGCGTTTGTCTCATTCCACGCCTGACACTCAGTTCCGGGTAGGCAGTTCG
CTCCAAGCTGGACTGTATGCACGAACCCCCCGTTCAGTCCGACCGCTGCGCCTTATCCGGTAACTATCGT
CTTGAGTCCAACCCGGAAAGACATGCAAAAGCACCACTGGCAGCAGCCACTGGTAATTGATTTAGAGGAG
TTAGTCTTGAAGTCATGCGCCGGTTAAGGCTAAACTGAAAGGACAAGTTTTGGTGACTGCGCTCCTCCAA
GCCAGTTACCTCGGTTCAAAGAGTTGGTAGCTCAGAGAACCTTCGAAAAACCGCCCTGCAAGGCGGTTTT
TTCGTTTTCAGAGCAAGAGATTACGCGCAGACCAAAACGATCTCAAGAAGATCATCTTATTAATCAGATA
AAATATTACTAGATTTCAGTGCAATTTATCTCTTCAAATGTAGCACCTGAAGTCAGCCCCATACGATATA
AGTTGTTACTAGTGCTTGGATTCTCACCAATAAAAAACGCCCGGCGGCAACCGAGCGTTCTGAACAAATC
CAGATGGAGTTCTGAGGTCATTACTGGATCTATCAACAGGAGTCCAAGCGAGCTCTTCAGGTGGCACTTT
TCGGGGAAATGTGCGCGGAACCCCTATTTGTTTATTTTTCTAAATACATTCAAATATGTATCCGCTCATG
AGACAATAACCCTGATAAATGCTTCAATAATATTGAAAAAGGAAGAGTATGAGTATTCAACATTTCCGTG
TCGCCCTTATTCCCTTTTTTGCGGCATTTTGCCTTCCTGTTTTTGCTCACCCAGAAACGCTGGTGAAAGT
AAAAGATGCTGAAGATCAGTTGGGTGCACGAGTGGGTTACATCGAACTGGATCTCAACAGCGGTAAGATC
CTTGAGAGTTTTCGCCCCGAAGAACGTTTTCCAATGATGAGCACTTTTAAAGTTCTGCTATGTGGCGCGG
TATTATCCCGTATTGACGCCGGGCAAGAGCAACTCGGTCGCCGCATACACTATTCTCAGAATGACTTGGT
TGAGTACTCACCAGTCACAGAAAAGCATCTTACGGATGGCATGACAGTAAGAGAATTATGCAGTGCTGCC
ATAACCATGAGTGATAACACTGCGGCCAACTTACTTCTGACAACGATCGGAGGACCGAAGGAGCTAACCG
CTTTTTTGCACAACATGGGGGATCATGTAACTCGCCTTGATCGTTGGGAACCGGAGCTGAATGAAGCCAT
ACCAAACGACGAGCGTGACACCACGATGCCTGTAGCAATGGCAACAACGTTGCGCAAACTATTAACTGGC
GAACTACTTACTCTAGCTTCCCGGCAACAATTGATAGACTGGATGGAGGCGGATAAAGTTGCAGGACCAC
TTCTGCGCTCGGCCCTTCCGGCTGGCTGGTTTATTGCTGATAAATCTGGAGCCGGTGAGCGTGGCTCTCG
CGGTATCATTGCAGCACTGGGGCCAGATGGTAAGCCCTCCCGTATCGTAGTTATCTACACGACGGGGAGT
CAGGCAACTATGGATGAACGAAATAGACAGATCGCTGAGATAGGTGCCTCACTGATTAAGCATTGGTAGG
AATTAATGATGTCTCGTTTAGATAAAAGTAAAGTGATTAACAGCGCATTAGAGCTGCTTAATGAGGTCGG
AATCGAAGGTTTAACAACCCGTAAACTCGCCCAGAAGCTAGGTGTAGAGCAGCCTACATTGTATTGGCAT
GTAAAAAATAAGCGGGCTTTGCTCGACGCCTTAGCCATTGAGATGTTAGATAGGCACCATACTCACTTTT
GCCCTTTAGAAGGGGAAAGCTGGCAAGATTTTTTACGTAATAACGCTAAAAGTTTTAGATGTGCTTTACT
AAGTCATCGCGATGGAGCAAAAGTACATTTAGGTACACGGCCTACAGAAAAACAGTATGAAACTCTCGAA
AATCAATTAGCCTTTTTATGCCAACAAGGTTTTTCACTAGGGAAGGTGCGAACAAGTCCCTGATATGAGA
TCATGTTTGTCATCTGGAGCCATAGAACAGGGTTCATC
[978 nt withheld, positions 2419-3396]
TAAAAACTGGGGATAACGCCTTAAATGGCGAAGAAACGGTCTAAATAGGCTGATTCAAGGCATTTACGGG
AGAAAAAATCGGCTCAAACATGAAGAAATGAAATGACTGAGTCAGCCGAGAAGAATTTCCCCGCTTATTC
GCACCTTCCCTAGAGAATGCATTATATGCACTCAGCGCAGTGGGGCATTTTACTTTAGGTTGCGTATTGG
AAGATCAAGAGCATCAAGTCGCTAAAGAAGAAAGGGAAACACCTACTACTGATAGTATGCCGCCATTATT
ACGACAAGCTATCGAATTATTTGATCACCAAGGTGCAGAGCCAGCCTTCTTATTCGGCCTTGAATTGATC
ATATGCGGATTAGAAAAACAACTTAAATGTGAAAGTGGGTCTTAAAAGCAGCATAACCTTTTTCCGTGAT
GGTAACTTCACTAGTTTAAAAGGATCTAGGTGAAGATCCTTTTTGATAATCTCATGACCAAAATCCCTTA
ACGTGAGGACGTCTAAGAAACCATTATTATCATGACATTAACCTATAAAAATAGGCGTATCACGAGGCCC
TTTCGTCTTCACCTCGAGTCCCTATCAGTGATAGAGATTGACATCCCTATCAGTGATAGAGATACTGAGC
ACATCAGCAGGACGCACTGACCGAATTCACTAGTTAATAGAAATAATTTTGTTTAACTTTAAAGTTAAGA
GGCAAGAATGCATCATCACCATCACCAC
[1398 nt withheld, positions 4125-5522]
TAAGCTAGTTAATAGAAATAATTTTGTTTAACTTTATAAGCAGGACCGGCGGCGATGCATCATCACCATC
ACCACAGCAAGCCAGATCGTGTTGTTTTGATCGGCGTTGCCGGTGACTCCGGTTGCGGCAAATCAACCTT
CCTAAATCGCCTTGCCGACTTGTTTGGTACGGAATTGATGACGGTCATCTGCTTGGATGACTATCACAGT
CTCGATCGCAAGGGCCGGAAGGAAGCAGGCGTAACGGCTTTGGATCCCCGCGCCAACAACTTTGACTTGA
TGTATGAACAGGTCAAGGCGTTGAAGAACGGCGAAACGATCATGAAGCCGATCTACAACCATGAAACCGG
CTTGATCGATCCGCCCGAAAAAATCGAACCCAATCGCATCATTGTGATCGAGGGTCTGCATCCGCTTTAC
GACGAGCGCGTGCGTGAACTGCTCGATTTCAGCGTTTACCTCGACATCGATGACGAAGTCAAAATCGCTT
GGAAGATCCAACGCGATATGGCAGAACGCGGCCACTCCTACGAAGATGTCCTCGCCTCGATCGAAGCGCG
CCGCCCTGACTTCAAGGCCTACATTGAGCCCCAGCGTGGCCATGCGGACATCGTCATCCGCGTCATGCCG
ACCCAGCTAATCCCCAATGACACCGAGCGCAAGGTGCTGCGGGTGCAGTTGATCCAACGGGAAGGCCGCG
ATGGTTTTGAGCCGGCTTACCTGTTCGACGAAGGTTCGACCATCCAGTGGACGCCCTGCGGTCGTAAGCT
GACCTGCTCCTATCCGGGCATTCGCTTAGCCTACGGCCCTGACACCTACTACGGTCACGAAGTCTCAGTG
CTTGAGGTCGACGGTCAGTTCGAGAACCTCGAAGAGATGATCTACGTCGAGGGCCACCTCAGCAAGACCG
ACACGCAGTACTACGGTGAGTTGACCCACCTGCTGCTACAGCACAAAGATTACCCGGGTTCGAACAACGG
CACGGGTCTGTTCCAAGTGCTGACCGGCCTGAAAATGCGGGCGGCCTATGAGCGTTTGACCTCCCAAGCA
GCACCCGTCGCCGCTAGTGTCTAGGCTAGTTAATAGAAATAATTTTGTTTAACTTTATTCGCAGGGGGAA
GATGCATCATCACCATCACCACGACATCCAGGATCTCATTACCAACAATCGGAAATGGGCCGAGGAGCGC
GAATCCGCCCTTCCTGGCTATTTTCATATCCTCAGCGAAGTGCAGTCGCCGAAGTTTTTGTGGATCGGCT
GCTCGGACTCGCGGGTGCCGGCCAATGAAATCGTCGGCATGCAGCCGGGCGAACTTTTCGTTCACCGCAA
CATCGCCAACGTTGTTCCCCATGCCGACGCCAATTGCCACGCCGTGCTCGAATACGCCATCGACGTGCTG
AAGGTCGAGCACATCATGGTCGTCGGCCATTACGGCTGCGGCGGGGTTCGCGCCGCCCTGAACCGTCTGG
CCATGGGGCCGATCGACAACTGGCTGTCCCACATCAAGGACATCGCCCGTATCTTCGCCGCCGAGCTGGA
AGACCTACCCGACGAGGAAAGCCGGGTCGACCGGCTGTGCGAACTCAACGCCATGGCCCAGGTGATGAAC
GTGGCGCGCACCTCGATGGTTCAGGCGGCTTGGCGACGCGGCCAGCCTTTGGCCATCCACGCTTGGTGCT
ATGGTCTGAAGACTGGGCTGGTCAATGATCTTGGCCGAACCCTAACCCGCATCGCCGATCTGCCCGAACC
CTATCGGCTGATCTTTCCCGATCAGGTCTAAGCTAGCGTTGATCGGGCACGTAAGAGGTTCCAACTTTCA
CCATAATGAAATAAGATCACTACCGGGCGTATTTTTTGAGTTATCGAGATTTTCAGGAGCTAAGGAAGCT
AAAATGGAGAAAAAAATCACGGGATATACCACCGTTGATATATCCCAATGGCATCGTAAAGAACATTTTG
AGGCATTTCAGTCAGTTGCTCAATGTACCTATAACCAGACCGTTCAGCTGGATATTACGGCCTTTTTAAA
GACCGTAAAGAAAAATAAGCACAAGTTTTATCCGGCCTTTATTCACATTCTTGCCCGCCTGATGAACGCT
CACCCGGAGTTTCGTATGGCCATGAAAGACGGTGAGCTGGTGATCTGGGATAGTGTTCACCCTTGTTACA
CCGTTTTCCATGAGCAAACTGAAACGTTTTCGTCCCTCTGGAGTGAATACCACGACGATTTCCGGCAGTT
TCTCCACATATATTCGCAAGATGTGGCGTGTTACGGTGAAAACCTGGCCTATTTCCCTAAAGGGTTTATT
GAGAATATGTTTTTTGTCTCAGCCAATCCCTGGGTGAGTTTCACCAGTTTTGATTTAAACGTGGCCAATA
TGGACAACTTCTTCGCCCCCGTTTTCACGATGGGCAAATATTATACGCAAGGCGACAAGGTGCTGATGCC
GCTGGCGATCCAGGTTCATCATGCCGTTTGTGATGGCTTCCATGTCGGCCGCATGCTTAATGAATTACAA
CAGTACTGTGATGAGTGGCAGGGCGGGGCGTAATAAGCTAGCGCGGCCGCTGCAGCCCGGGGGATCCCAT
GGTACGCGTGCTAGAGGCATCAAATAAAACGAAAGGCTCAGTCGAAAGACTGGGCCTTTCGTTTTATCTG
TTGTT
