Features (pLannotate 1.2.2; 17 found; start..end, strand, type, name):
     58..113     -  rep_origin     RSF ori (fragment): Plasmids containing the RSF 1030 origin of replication can be propagated in E. coli cells that contain additional plasmids with compatible origins.
    201..746     -  rep_origin     p15A ori: Plasmids containing the medium-copy-number p15A origin of replication can be propagated in E. coli cells that contain a second plasmid with the ColE1 origin.
    860..954     -  terminator     lambda t0 terminator: transcription terminator from phage lambda
    994..1098    +  promoter       AmpR promoter: bla
   1099..1958    +  CDS            AmpR (fragment): β-lactamase; bla; confers resistance to ampicillin, carbenicillin, and related antibiotics
   1966..2350    +  CDS            TetR (fragment): tetracycline repressor TetR; tetR; TetR binds to the tetracycline operator tetO to inhibit transcription. This inhibition can be relieved by adding tetracycline or doxycycline.
   2352..2420    -  CDS            yghO (fragment) (sequence partly withheld): YGHO_ECOLI - Experimental evidence at transcript level: Swiss-Prot protein existence level 2. From Escherichia coli (strain K12).
   2419..3396    +  CDS            insH10 (sequence withheld): INH10_ECOLI - Protein inferred from homology: Swiss-Prot protein existence level 3. Involved in the transposition of the insertion sequence IS5. From Escherichia coli (strain K12).
   3546..3791    +  CDS            TetR (fragment): tetracycline repressor TetR; tetR from transposon Tn10; TetR binds to the tetracycline operator tetO to inhibit transcription. This inhibition can be relieved by adding tetracycline or doxycycline.
   3975..4023    +  promoter       PLtetO-1 promoter (fragment): modified phage lambda PL promoter with tet operator sites (Lutz and Bujard, 1997)
   4100..5497    +  CDS            cbbM (sequence withheld): RBL2_RHORU - Also known as cbbL2, rbpL. Experimental evidence at protein level: Swiss-Prot protein existence level 1. RuBisCO catalyzes two reactions: the carboxylation of D- ribulose 1,5-bisphosphate, the primary event in carbon dioxide fixation, as well as the oxidative fragmentation of the pentose substrate. Both reactions occur simultaneously and in competition at the same active site. From Rhodospirillum rubrum.
   5591..6550    +  CDS            KPPR_ARATH (fragment): Experimental evidence at protein level: Swiss-Prot protein existence level 1. From Arabidopsis thaliana (Mouse-ear cress).
   6640..7254    +  CDS            can (fragment): CAN_ECOLI - Also known as cynT2, yadF. Experimental evidence at protein level: Swiss-Prot protein existence level 1. From Escherichia coli (strain K12).
   7293..7390    +  promoter       cat promoter: promoter of the E. coli cat gene encoding chloramphenicol acetyltransferase
   7391..8047    +  CDS            cat: CAT_ECOLX - Experimental evidence at protein level: Swiss-Prot protein existence level 1. This enzyme is an effector of chloramphenicol resistance in bacteria. From Escherichia coli. This protein is used as a marker in many commonly used cloning vectors, such as pACYC184.
   8067..8084    -  misc_feature   MCS (fragment): pBluescript multiple cloning site
   8108..32      +  terminator     rrnB T1 terminator (across the origin): Escherichia coli rrnB; transcription terminator T1 from the E. coli rrnB gene
>Addgene plasmid #102248 | pCBB | addgene full sequence | sequence record 220232 | Addgene NGS Result
TGTCGGTGAACGCTCTCCTGAGTAGGACAAATCCGCCGCCCTAGACCTAGGGATATATTCCGCTTCCTCG
CTCACTGACTCGCTACGCTCGGTCGTTCGACTGCGGCGAGCGGAAATGGCTTACGAACGGGGCGGAGATT
TCCTGGAAGATGCCAGGAAGATACTTAACAGGGAAGTGAGAGGGCCGCGGCAAAGCCGTTTTTCCATAGG
CTCCGCCCCCCTGACAAGCATCACGAAATCTGACGCTCAAATCAGTGGTGGCGAAACCCGACAGGACTAT
AAAGATACCAGGCGTTTCCCCCTGGCGGCTCCCTCGTGCGCTCTCCTGTTCCTGCCTTTCGGTTTACCGG
TGTCATTCCGCTGTTATGGCCGCGTTTGTCTCATTCCACGCCTGACACTCAGTTCCGGGTAGGCAGTTCG
CTCCAAGCTGGACTGTATGCACGAACCCCCCGTTCAGTCCGACCGCTGCGCCTTATCCGGTAACTATCGT
CTTGAGTCCAACCCGGAAAGACATGCAAAAGCACCACTGGCAGCAGCCACTGGTAATTGATTTAGAGGAG
TTAGTCTTGAAGTCATGCGCCGGTTAAGGCTAAACTGAAAGGACAAGTTTTGGTGACTGCGCTCCTCCAA
GCCAGTTACCTCGGTTCAAAGAGTTGGTAGCTCAGAGAACCTTCGAAAAACCGCCCTGCAAGGCGGTTTT
TTCGTTTTCAGAGCAAGAGATTACGCGCAGACCAAAACGATCTCAAGAAGATCATCTTATTAATCAGATA
AAATATTACTAGATTTCAGTGCAATTTATCTCTTCAAATGTAGCACCTGAAGTCAGCCCCATACGATATA
AGTTGTTACTAGTGCTTGGATTCTCACCAATAAAAAACGCCCGGCGGCAACCGAGCGTTCTGAACAAATC
CAGATGGAGTTCTGAGGTCATTACTGGATCTATCAACAGGAGTCCAAGCGAGCTCTTCAGGTGGCACTTT
TCGGGGAAATGTGCGCGGAACCCCTATTTGTTTATTTTTCTAAATACATTCAAATATGTATCCGCTCATG
AGACAATAACCCTGATAAATGCTTCAATAATATTGAAAAAGGAAGAGTATGAGTATTCAACATTTCCGTG
TCGCCCTTATTCCCTTTTTTGCGGCATTTTGCCTTCCTGTTTTTGCTCACCCAGAAACGCTGGTGAAAGT
AAAAGATGCTGAAGATCAGTTGGGTGCACGAGTGGGTTACATCGAACTGGATCTCAACAGCGGTAAGATC
CTTGAGAGTTTTCGCCCCGAAGAACGTTTTCCAATGATGAGCACTTTTAAAGTTCTGCTATGTGGCGCGG
TATTATCCCGTATTGACGCCGGGCAAGAGCAACTCGGTCGCCGCATACACTATTCTCAGAATGACTTGGT
TGAGTACTCACCAGTCACAGAAAAGCATCTTACGGATGGCATGACAGTAAGAGAATTATGCAGTGCTGCC
ATAACCATGAGTGATAACACTGCGGCCAACTTACTTCTGACAACGATCGGAGGACCGAAGGAGCTAACCG
CTTTTTTGCACAACATGGGGGATCATGTAACTCGCCTTGATCGTTGGGAACCGGAGCTGAATGAAGCCAT
ACCAAACGACGAGCGTGACACCACGATGCCTGTAGCAATGGCAACAACGTTGCGCAAACTATTAACTGGC
GAACTACTTACTCTAGCTTCCCGGCAACAATTGATAGACTGGATGGAGGCGGATAAAGTTGCAGGACCAC
TTCTGCGCTCGGCCCTTCCGGCTGGCTGGTTTATTGCTGATAAATCTGGAGCCGGTGAGCGTGGCTCTCG
CGGTATCATTGCAGCACTGGGGCCAGATGGTAAGCCCTCCCGTATCGTAGTTATCTACACGACGGGGAGT
CAGGCAACTATGGATGAACGAAATAGACAGATCGCTGAGATAGGTGCCTCACTGATTAAGCATTGGTAGG
AATTAATGATGTCTCGTTTAGATAAAAGTAAAGTGATTAACAGCGCATTAGAGCTGCTTAATGAGGTCGG
AATCGAAGGTTTAACAACCCGTAAACTCGCCCAGAAGCTAGGTGTAGAGCAGCCTACATTGTATTGGCAT
GTAAAAAATAAGCGGGCTTTGCTCGACGCCTTAGCCATTGAGATGTTAGATAGGCACCATACTCACTTTT
GCCCTTTAGAAGGGGAAAGCTGGCAAGATTTTTTACGTAATAACGCTAAAAGTTTTAGATGTGCTTTACT
AAGTCATCGCGATGGAGCAAAAGTACATTTAGGTACACGGCCTACAGAAAAACAGTATGAAACTCTCGAA
AATCAATTAGCCTTTTTATGCCAACAAGGTTTTTCACTAGGGAAGGTGCGAACAAGTCCCTGATATGAGA
TCATGTTTGTCATCTGGAGCCATAGAACAGGGTTCATC
[978 nt withheld, positions 2419-3396]
TAAAAACTGGGGATAACGCCTTAAATGGCGAAGAAACGGTCTAAATAGGCTGATTCAAGGCATTTACGGG
AGAAAAAATCGGCTCAAACATGAAGAAATGAAATGACTGAGTCAGCCGAGAAGAATTTCCCCGCTTATTC
GCACCTTCCCTAGAGAATGCATTATATGCACTCAGCGCAGTGGGGCATTTTACTTTAGGTTGCGTATTGG
AAGATCAAGAGCATCAAGTCGCTAAAGAAGAAAGGGAAACACCTACTACTGATAGTATGCCGCCATTATT
ACGACAAGCTATCGAATTATTTGATCACCAAGGTGCAGAGCCAGCCTTCTTATTCGGCCTTGAATTGATC
ATATGCGGATTAGAAAAACAACTTAAATGTGAAAGTGGGTCTTAAAAGCAGCATAACCTTTTTCCGTGAT
GGTAACTTCACTAGTTTAAAAGGATCTAGGTGAAGATCCTTTTTGATAATCTCATGACCAAAATCCCTTA
ACGTGAGGACGTCTAAGAAACCATTATTATCATGACATTAACCTATAAAAATAGGCGTATCACGAGGCCC
TTTCGTCTTCACCTCGAGTCCCTATCAGTGATAGAGATACTGAGCACATCAGCAGGACGCACTGACCGAA
TTCACTAGTTAATAGAAATAATTTTGTTTAACTTTAAAGTTAAGAGGCAAGAATGCATCATCACCATCAC
CAC
[1398 nt withheld, positions 4100-5497]
TAAGCTAGTTAATAGAAATAATTTTGTTTAACTTTATAAGCAGGACCGGCGGCGATGCATCATCACCATC
ACCACAGCAAGCCAGATCGTGTTGTTTTGATCGGCGTTGCCGGTGACTCCGGTTGCGGCAAATCAACCTT
CCTAAATCGCCTTGCCGACTTGTTTGGTACGGAATTGATGACGGTCATCTGCTTGGATGACTATCACAGT
CTCGATCGCAAGGGCCGGAAGGAAGCAGGCGTAACGGCTTTGGATCCCCGCGCCAACAACTTTGACTTGA
TGTATGAACAGGTCAAGGCGTTGAAGAACGGCGAAACGATCATGAAGCCGATCTACAACCATGAAACCGG
CTTGATCGATCCGCCCGAAAAAATCGAACCCAATCGCATCATTGTGATCGAGGGTCTGCATCCGCTTTAC
GACGAGCGCGTGCGTGAACTGCTCGATTTCAGCGTTTACCTCGACATCGATGACGAAGTCAAAATCGCTT
GGAAGATCCAACGCGATATGGCAGAACGCGGCCACTCCTACGAAGATGTCCTCGCCTCGATCGAAGCGCG
CCGCCCTGACTTCAAGGCCTACATTGAGCCCCAGCGTGGCCATGCGGACATCGTCATCCGCGTCATGCCG
ACCCAGCTAATCCCCAATGACACCGAGCGCAAGGTGCTGCGGGTGCAGTTGATCCAACGGGAAGGCCGCG
ATGGTTTTGAGCCGGCTTACCTGTTCGACGAAGGTTCGACCATCCAGTGGACGCCCTGCGGTCGTAAGCT
GACCTGCTCCTATCCGGGCATTCGCTTAGCCTACGGCCCTGACACCTACTACGGTCACGAAGTCTCAGTG
CTTGAGGTCGACGGTCAGTTCGAGAACCTCGAAGAGATGATCTACGTCGAGGGCCACCTCAGCAAGACCG
ACACGCAGTACTACGGTGAGTTGACCCACCTGCTGCTACAGCACAAAGATTACCCGGGTTCGAACAACGG
CACGGGTCTGTTCCAAGTGCTGACCGGCCTGAAAATGCGGGCGGCCTATGAGCGTTTGACCTCCCAAGCA
GCACCCGTCGCCGCTAGTGTCTAGGCTAGTTAATAGAAATAATTTTGTTTAACTTTATTCGCAGGGGGAA
GATGCATCATCACCATCACCACGACATCCAGGATCTCATTACCAACAATCGGAAATGGGCCGAGGAGCGC
GAATCCGCCCTTCCTGGCTATTTTCATATCCTCAGCGAAGTGCAGTCGCCGAAGTTTTTGTGGATCGGCT
GCTCGGACTCGCGGGTGCCGGCCAATGAAATCGTCGGCATGCAGCCGGGCGAACTTTTCGTTCACCGCAA
CATCGCCAACGTTGTTCCCCATGCCGACGCCAATTGCCACGCCGTGCTCGAATACGCCATCGACGTGCTG
AAGGTCGAGCACATCATGGTCGTCGGCCATTACGGCTGCGGCGGGGTTCGCGCCGCCCTGAACCGTCTGG
CCATGGGGCCGATCGACAACTGGCTGTCCCACATCAAGGACATCGCCCGTATCTTCGCCGCCGAGCTGGA
AGACCTACCCGACGAGGAAAGCCGGGTCGACCGGCTGTGCGAACTCAACGCCATGGCCCAGGTGATGAAC
GTGGCGCGCACCTCGATGGTTCAGGCGGCTTGGCGACGCGGCCAGCCTTTGGCCATCCACGCTTGGTGCT
ATGGTCTGAAGACTGGGCTGGTCAATGATCTTGGCCGAACCCTAACCCGCATCGCCGATCTGCCCGAACC
CTATCGGCTGATCTTTCCCGATCAGGTCTAAGCTAGCGTTGATCGGGCACGTAAGAGGTTCCAACTTTCA
CCATAATGAAATAAGATCACTACCGGGCGTATTTTTTGAGTTATCGAGATTTTCAGGAGCTAAGGAAGCT
AAAATGGAGAAAAAAATCACGGGATATACCACCGTTGATATATCCCAATGGCATCGTAAAGAACATTTTG
AGGCATTTCAGTCAGTTGCTCAATGTACCTATAACCAGACCGTTCAGCTGGATATTACGGCCTTTTTAAA
GACCGTAAAGAAAAATAAGCACAAGTTTTATCCGGCCTTTATTCACATTCTTGCCCGCCTGATGAACGCT
CACCCGGAGTTTCGTATGGCCATGAAAGACGGTGAGCTGGTGATCTGGGATAGTGTTCACCCTTGTTACA
CCGTTTTCCATGAGCAAACTGAAACGTTTTCGTCCCTCTGGAGTGAATACCACGACGATTTCCGGCAGTT
TCTCCACATATATTCGCAAGATGTGGCGTGTTACGGTGAAAACCTGGCCTATTTCCCTAAAGGGTTTATT
GAGAATATGTTTTTTGTCTCAGCCAATCCCTGGGTGAGTTTCACCAGTTTTGATTTAAACGTGGCCAATA
TGGACAACTTCTTCGCCCCCGTTTTCACGATGGGCAAATATTATACGCAAGGCGACAAGGTGCTGATGCC
GCTGGCGATCCAGGTTCATCATGCCGTTTGTGATGGCTTCCATGTCGGCCGCATGCTTAATGAATTACAA
CAGTACTGTGATGAGTGGCAGGGCGGGGCGTAATAAGCTAGCGCGGCCGCTGCAGCCCGGGGGATCCCAT
GGTACGCGTGCTAGAGGCATCAAATAAAACGAAAGGCTCAGTCGAAAGACTGGGCCTTTCGTTTTATCTG
TTGTT
