>Addgene plasmid #102248 | pCBB | addgene partial sequence | sequence record 222031 | TetR-F1 5'-TTGATCACCAAGGTGCAGAG-3'
ATCCTTTTTGATAATCTCATGACCAAAATCCCTTAACGTGAGGACGTCTAAGAAACCATTATTATCATGA
CCTTAACCTATAAAAATAGGCGTATCACGAGGCCCTTTCGTCTTCACCTCGAGTCCCTATCAGTGATAGA
GATACTGAGCACATCTGCAGGACGCACTGACCGAATTCACTAGTTAATAGAAATAATTTTGTTTAACTTT
AAAGTTAA
